Addgene plasmid #229563: pAAV-CAG-StayGold-P2A-FusionRed
Purpose: Expresses StayGold and FusionRed in the cytoplasm of mammalian cells
Depositing lab: Kiryl Piatkevich. Depositing organization: Westlake University. Publication: Bright and stable monomeric green fluorescent protein derived from StayGold. Zhang H, Lesnov GD, Subach OM, Zhang W, Kuzmicheva TP, Vlaskina AV, Samygina VR, Chen L, Ye X, Nikolaeva AY, Gabdulkhakov A, Papadaki S, Qin W, Borshchevskiy V, Perfilov MM, Gavrikov AS, Drobizhev M, Mishin AS, Piatkevich KD, Subach FV. Nat Methods. 2024 Apr;21(4):657-665. doi: 10.1038/s41592-024-02203-y. Epub 2024 Feb 26. PubMed 38409224.
Backbone
  Vector backbone: pAAV
  Vector type: Mammalian Expression, AAV
Growth in bacteria
  Bacterial resistance: Ampicillin, 100 μg/mL
  Growth temperature: 37°C
  Growth strain: NEB Stable
  Copy number: High Copy
Gene/Insert
  Gene/Insert name: StayGold
  Species: Synthetic
  Cloning method: Ligation Independent Cloning
Terms and licenses: Academic/Nonprofit Terms; Industry Terms: Not Available to Industry
How to cite: pAAV-CAG-StayGold-P2A-FusionRed was a gift from Kiryl Piatkevich (Addgene plasmid # 229563 ; http://n2t.net/addgene:229563 ; RRID:Addgene_229563)
