[The description below was written by a language model from this plasmid's Addgene catalogue record and pLannotate feature annotations shown in this document.]
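Description:
pAAV-CAG-StayGold-P2A-FusionRed is an AAV transfer plasmid for mammalian expression, about 6.0 kb in the sequenced record, that co-expresses a green and a red fluorescent protein in the cytoplasm from a single transcript. It is maintained in bacteria through a high-copy ColE1/pUC-type origin and selected with ampicillin via the β-lactamase gene and its own promoter. An f1 phage origin and a lacZα remnant are also present in the backbone. Two AAV2 inverted terminal repeats, both annotated only as fragments, flank the expression cassette. ITRs are the cis elements needed for replication and packaging of the cassette into recombinant AAV particles when helper functions are supplied, and their repetitive structure makes them prone to rearrangement, which fits the use of a recombination-deficient host strain for propagation.

The cassette is driven by the CAG promoter, seen in the feature table as a CMV enhancer fragment, the chicken β-actin promoter and chimeric β-actin/β-globin intron sequence, a combination that gives strong, broadly active expression. The annotation software did not label StayGold or the P2A peptide, but the unannotated stretch between the intron region and the FusionRed coding sequence is where the construct name and catalogue entry place them. The P2A sequence causes ribosomal skipping, so StayGold and FusionRed are produced as separate proteins in roughly equal amounts. A WPRE follows to enhance transcript stability and expression. An SV40 polyadenylation signal comes next, although it is annotated on the reverse strand. The design suits ratiometric comparison, with FusionRed serving as an expression reference when assessing StayGold brightness or photostability in cells, though the record itself states only cytoplasmic co-expression as the purpose.
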