Features (pLannotate 1.2.2; 17 found; start..end, strand, type, name):
     30..278     +  enhancer       CMV enhancer (fragment): human cytomegalovirus immediate early enhancer
    280..556     +  promoter       chicken β-actin promoter: No description available
    557..692     +  intron         hybrid intron (fragment): hybrid between chicken β-actin (CBA) and minute virus of mice (MMV) introns (Gray et al., 2011)
    781..911     +  intron         chimeric intron (fragment): chimera between introns from chicken β-actin and rabbit β-globin
    909..971     +  CDS            HBB (fragment): HBB_LEPEU - Experimental evidence at protein level: Swiss-Prot protein existence level 1. Involved in oxygen transport from the lung to the various peripheral tissues. From Lepus europaeus (European hare).
   1727..2422    +  CDS            FusionRed: FusionRed is a basic (constitutively fluorescent) red fluorescent protein published in 2012, derived from Entacmaea quadricolor. It has low acid sensitivity.
   2426..2450    +  misc_feature   MCS (fragment): pBluescript multiple cloning site
   2450..3038    +  misc_feature   WPRE: woodchuck hepatitis virus posttranscriptional regulatory element
   3081..3202    -  polyA_signal   SV40 poly(A) signal: SV40 polyadenylation signal
   3225..3293    -  CDS            large T antigen (fragment): large T antigen from SV40 (simian virus 40)
   3364..3421    +  repeat_region  AAV2 ITR (fragment): inverted terminal repeat of adeno-associated virus serotype 2 inverted
   3581..4169    -  rep_origin     ori: high-copy-number ColE1/pMB1/pBR322/pUC origin of replication
   4340..5200    -  CDS            AmpR: β-lactamase; bla; confers resistance to ampicillin, carbenicillin, and related antibiotics
   5201..5305    -  promoter       AmpR promoter: bla
   5358..5786    -  rep_origin     f1 ori (sequence partly withheld): f1 bacteriophage origin of replication; arrow indicates direction of (+) strand synthesis
   5791..5860    -  CDS            lacZα (fragment): LacZα fragment of β-galactosidase; lacZ fragment
   5855..5987    -  repeat_region  AAV2 ITR (fragment): inverted terminal repeat of adeno-associated virus serotype 2 inverted
>Addgene plasmid #229563 | pAAV-CAG-StayGold-P2A-FusionRed | addgene full sequence | sequence record 489855 | Addgene NGS Result
ATCTACGTAGCCATGCTCTAGGAAGAGTACCATTGACGTCAATAATGACGTATGTTCCCATAGTAACGCC
AATAGGGACTTTCCATTGACGTCAATGGGTGGAGTATTTACGGTAAACTGCCCACTTGGCAGTACATCAA
GTGTATCATATGCCAAGTACGCCCCCTATTGACGTCAATGACGGTAAATGGCCCGCCTGGCATTATGCCC
AGTACATGACCTTATGGGACTTTCCTACTTGGCAGTACATCTACGTATTAGTCATCGCTATTACCATGGT
CGAGGTGAGCCCCACGTTCTGCTTCACTCTCCCCATCTCCCCCCCCTCCCCACCCCCAATTTTGTATTTA
TTTATTTTTTAATTATTTTGTGCAGCGATGGGGGCGGGGGGGGGGGGGGGCGCGCGCCAGGCGGGGCGGG
GCGGGGCGAGGGGCGGGGCGGGGCGAGGCGGAGAGGTGCGGCGGCAGCCAATCAGAGCGGCGCGCTCCGA
AAGTTTCCTTTTATGGCGAGGCGGCGGCGGCGGCGGCCCTATAAAAAGCGAAGCGCGCGGCGGGCGGGAG
TCGCTGCGCGCTGCCTTCGCCCCGTGCCCCGCTCCGCCGCCGCCTCGCGCCGCCCGCCCCGGCTCTGACT
GACCGCGTTACTCCCACAGGTGAGCGGGCGGGACGGCCCTTCTCCTCCGGGCTGTAATTAGCGCTTGGTT
TAATGACGGCTTGTTTCTTTTCTGTGGCTGCGTGAAAGCCTTGAGGGGCTCCGGGAGGGCCCTTTGTGCG
GGGGGAGCGGCTCGGGGCTGTCCGCGGGGGGACGGCTGCCTTCGGGGGGGACGGGGCAGGGCGGGGTTCG
GCTTCTGGCGTGTGACCGGCGGCTCTAGAGCCTCTGCTAACCATGTTCATGCCTTCTTCTTTTTCCTACA
GCTCCTGGGCAACGTGCTGGTTATTGTGCTGTCTCATCATTTTGGCAAAGAATTGGATCCGGTACCGCCA
CCATGGCTAGTACACCATTTAAATTTCAACTTAAAGGAACCATCAATGGCAAATCGTTTACCGTTGAAGG
CGAAGGTGAAGGAAATTCACATGAAGGTTCTCATAAAGGAAAATATGTTTGTACAAGTGGAAAACTACCG
ATGTCATGGGCAGCACTTGGAACATCCTTTGGTTATGGAATGAAATATTATACCAAATATCCTAGTGGAC
TGAAGAACTGGTTTCATGAAGTAATGCCTGAAGGCTTTACCTACGATCGTCATATTCAATATAAAGGCGA
TGGGAGTATCCATGCAAAACACCAACACTTTATGAAAAATGGGACTTATCACAACATTGTTGAATTTACT
GGTCAGGATTTTAAAGAAAATAGTCCAGTCTTAACTGGAGATATGAATGTCTCATTACCGAATGAAGTTC
AACATATACCCAGAGATGATGGAGTAGAATGCCCAGTGACCTTGCTTTATCCTTTATTATCGGATAAATC
AAAATGCGTTGAGGCTCACCAAAATACAATCTGCAAGCCTCTTCATAATCAACCAGCACCTGATGTCCCA
TATCACTGGATTCGTAAACAATACACACAAAGCAAAGATGATACCGAGGAACGTGATCATATTTGTCAAT
CAGAGACTCTCGAAGCACACTTACGACCGGTTCACGTGGGAAGTGGGGCTACAAACTTCTCACTGCTGAA
ACAGGCCGGGGATGTGGAGGAAAACCCAGGACCACACGTGACTAGTATGGTGAGCGAGCTGATTAAGGAG
AACATGCCCATGAAGCTGTACATGGAGGGCACCGTGAACAACCACCACTTCAAGTGCACATCCGAGGGCG
AAGGCAAGCCCTACGAGGGCACCCAGACCATGAGAATCAAGGTCGTCGAGGGCGGCCCTCTCCCCTTCGC
CTTCGACATCCTGGCTACCAGCTTCATGTACGGCAGCAGAACCTTCATCAAGCACCCTCCGGGCATCCCC
GACTTCTTTAAGCAGTCCTTCCCTGAGGGCTTCACATGGGAGAGAGTCACCACATACGAAGACGGGGGCG
TGCTGACCGCTACCCAGGACACCAGCCTCCAGGACGGCTGCCTCATCTACAACGTCAAGGTTAGAGGGGT
GAACTTCCCAGCCAACGGCCCTGTGATGCAGAAGAAAACACTCGGCTGGGAGGCCTCCACCGAGACGATG
TACCCTGCTGACGGAGGACTGGAAGGCGCATGTGACATGGCTCTGAAGCTCGTGGGAGGAGGACACCTGA
TCTGCAACCTTGAGACAACATACAGATCCAAGAAACCCGCTACGAACCTCAAGATGCCCGGCGTCTACAA
CGTGGACCACAGACTGGAAAGAATCAAGGAGGCCGACGATGAGACATACGTCGAGCAGCACGAGGTGGCT
GTGGCCAGATACTCTACTGGTGGCGCTGGTGATGGAGGTAAATAAGAATTCGATATCAAGCTTATCGATA
ATCAACCTCTGGATTACAAAATTTGTGAAAGATTGACTGGTATTCTTAACTATGTTGCTCCTTTTACGCT
ATGTGGATACGCTGCTTTAATGCCTTTGTATCATGCTATTGCTTCCCGTATGGCTTTCATTTTCTCCTCC
TTGTATAAATCCTGGTTGCTGTCTCTTTATGAGGAGTTGTGGCCCGTTGTCAGGCAACGTGGCGTGGTGT
GCACTGTGTTTGCTGACGCAACCCCCACTGGTTGGGGCATTGCCACCACCTGTCAGCTCCTTTCCGGGAC
TTTCGCTTTCCCCCTCCCTATTGCCACGGCGGAACTCATCGCCGCCTGCCTTGCCCGCTGCTGGACAGGG
GCTCGGCTGTTGGGCACTGACAATTCCGTGGTGTTGTCGGGGAAATCATCGTCCTTTCCTTGGCTGCTCG
CCTGTGTTGCCACCTGGATTCTGCGCGGGACGTCCTTCTGCTACGTCCCTTCGGCCCTCAATCCAGCGGA
CCTTCCTTCCCGCGGCCTGCTGCCGGCTCTGCGGCCTCTTCCGCGTCTTCGCCTTCGCCCTCAGACGAGT
CGGATCTCCCTTTGGGCCGCCTCCCCGCATCGATACCGTCGACCCGGGCGGCCGCTTCGAGCAGACATGA
TAAGATACATTGATGAGTTTGGACAAACCACAACTAGAATGCAGTGAAAAAAATGCTTTATTTGTGAAAT
TTGTGATGCTATTGCTTTATTTGTAACCATTATAAGCTGCAATAAACAAGTTAACAACAACAATTGCATT
CATTTTATGTTTCAGGTTCAGGGGGAGATGTGGGAGGTTTTTTAAAGCAAGTAAAACCTCTACAAATGTG
GTAAAATCGATAAGGATCTTCCTAGAGCATGGCTACGTAGATAAGTAGCATGGCGGGTTAATCATTAACT
ACAAGGAACCCCTAGTGATGGAGTTGGCCACTCCCTCTCTGCGCGCTCGCTCGCTCACTGACTCGCTGCG
CTCGGTCGTTCGGCTGCGGCGAGCGGTATCAGCTCACTCAAAGGCGGTAATACGGTTATCCACAGAATCA
GGGGATAACGCAGGAAAGAACATGTGAGCAAAAGGCCAGCAAAAGGCCAGGAACCGTAAAAAGGCCGCGT
TGCTGGCGTTTTTCCATAGGCTCCGCCCCCCTGACGAGCATCACAAAAATCGACGCTCAAGTCAGAGGTG
GCGAAACCCGACAGGACTATAAAGATACCAGGCGTTTCCCCCTGGAAGCTCCCTCGTGCGCTCTCCTGTT
CCGACCCTGCCGCTTACCGGATACCTGTCCGCCTTTCTCCCTTCGGGAAGCGTGGCGCTTTCTCATAGCT
CACGCTGTAGGTATCTCAGTTCGGTGTAGGTCGTTCGCTCCAAGCTGGGCTGTGTGCACGAACCCCCCGT
TCAGCCCGACCGCTGCGCCTTATCCGGTAACTATCGTCTTGAGTCCAACCCGGTAAGACACGACTTATCG
CCACTGGCAGCAGCCACTGGTAACAGGATTAGCAGAGCGAGGTATGTAGGCGGTGCTACAGAGTTCTTGA
AGTGGTGGCCTAACTACGGCTACACTAGAAGAACAGTATTTGGTATCTGCGCTCTGCTGAAGCCAGTTAC
CTTCGGAAAAAGAGTTGGTAGCTCTTGATCCGGCAAACAAACCACCGCTGGTAGCGGTGGTTTTTTTGTT
TGCAAGCAGCAGATTACGCGCAGAAAAAAAGGATCTCAAGAAGATCCTTTGATCTTTTCTACGGGGTCTG
ACGCTCAGTGGAACGAAAACTCACGTTAAGGGATTTTGGTCATGAGATTATCAAAAAGGATCTTCACCTA
GATCCTTTTAAATTAAAAATGAAGTTTTAAATCAATCTAAAGTATATATGAGTAAACTTGGTCTGACAGT
TACCAATGCTTAATCAGTGAGGCACCTATCTCAGCGATCTGTCTATTTCGTTCATCCATAGTTGCCTGAC
TCCCCGTCGTGTAGATAACTACGATACGGGAGGGCTTACCATCTGGCCCCAGTGCTGCAATGATACCGCG
AGACCCACGCTCACCGGCTCCAGATTTATCAGCAATAAACCAGCCAGCCGGAAGGGCCGAGCGCAGAAGT
GGTCCTGCAACTTTATCCGCCTCCATCCAGTCTATTAATTGTTGCCGGGAAGCTAGAGTAAGTAGTTCGC
CAGTTAATAGTTTGCGCAACGTTGTTGCCATTGCTACAGGCATCGTGGTGTCACGCTCGTCGTTTGGTAT
GGCTTCATTCAGCTCCGGTTCCCAACGATCAAGGCGAGTTACATGATCCCCCATGTTGTGCAAAAAAGCG
GTTAGCTCCTTCGGTCCTCCGATCGTTGTCAGAAGTAAGTTGGCCGCAGTGTTATCACTCATGGTTATGG
CAGCACTGCATAATTCTCTTACTGTCATGCCATCCGTAAGATGCTTTTCTGTGACTGGTGAGTACTCAAC
CAAGTCATTCTGAGAATAGTGTATGCGGCGACCGAGTTGCTCTTGCCCGGCGTCAATACGGGATAATACC
GCGCCACATAGCAGAACTTTAAAAGTGCTCATCATTGGAAAACGTTCTTCGGGGCGAAAACTCTCAAGGA
TCTTACCGCTGTTGAGATCCAGTTCGATGTAACCCACTCGTGCACCCAACTGATCTTCAGCATCTTTTAC
TTTCACCAGCGTTTCTGGGTGAGCAAAAACAGGAAGGCAAAATGCCGCAAAAAAGGGAATAAGGGCGACA
CGGAAATGTTGAATACTCATACTCTTCCTTTTTCAATATTATTGAAGCATTTATCAGGGTTATTGTCTCA
TGAGCGGATACATATTTGAATGTATTTAGAAAAATAAACAAATAGGGGTTCCGCGCACATTTCCCCGAAA
AGTGCCACCTAAATTGTAAGCGTTAATATTTTGTTAAAATTCGCGTTAAATTTTTGTTAAATCAGCTCAT
TTTTTAACCAATAGGCCGAAATCGGCAAAATCCCTTATAAATCAAAAGAATAGACCGAGATAGGGT
[37 nt withheld, positions 5457-5493]
AAAGAACGTGGACTCCAACGTCAAAGG
[49 nt withheld, positions 5521-5569]
T
[91 nt withheld, positions 5571-5661]
G
[124 nt withheld, positions 5663-5786]
CCCATTCGCCATTCAGGCTGCGCAACTGTTGGGAAGGGCGATCGGTGCGGGCCTCTTCGCTATTACGCCA
GCTGCGCGCTCGCTCGCTCACTGAGGCCGCCCGGGCAAAGCCCGGGCGTCGGGCGACCTTTGGTCGCCCG
GCCTCAGTGAGCGAGCGAGCGCGCAGAGAGGGAGTGGCCAACTCCATCACTAGGGGTTCCTTGTAGTTAA
TGATTAACCCGCCATGCTACTT
